>Addgene plasmid #36669 | TAL2206 | depositor partial sequence | sequence record 45862 | TAL2206 sequence 1640 bps
GAACCTGACCCCAGACCAGGTAGTCGCAATCGCGTCACATGACGGGGGAAAGCAAGCCCTGGAAACCGTG
CAAAGGTTGTTGCCGGTCCTTTGTCAAGACCACGGCCTTACACCGGAGCAAGTCGTGGCCATTGCAAGCA
ATGGGGGTGGCAAACAGGCTCTTGAGACGGTTCAGAGACTTCTCCCAGTTCTCTGTCAAGCCCACGGGCT
GACTCCCGATCAAGTTGTAGCGATTGCGTCGCATGACGGAGGGAAACAAGCATTGGAGACTGTCCAACGG
CTCCTTCCCGTGTTGTGTCAAGCCCACGGTTTGACGCCTGCACAAGTGGTCGCCATCGCCAGCCATGATG
GCGGTAAGCAGGCGCTGGAAACAGTACAGCGCCTGCTGCCTGTACTGTGCCAGGATCATGGACTGACCCC
AGACCAGGTAGTCGCAATCGCGTCGAACATTGGGGGAAAGCAAGCCCTGGAAACCGTGCAAAGGTTGTTG
CCGGTCCTTTGTCAAGACCACGGCCTTACACCGGAGCAAGTCGTGGCCATTGCAAGCAACATCGGTGGCA
AACAGGCTCTTGAGACGGTTCAGAGACTTCTCCCAGTTCTCTGTCAAGCCCACGGGCTGACTCCCGATCA
AGTTGTAGCGATTGCGAATAACAATGGAGGGAAACAAGCATTGGAGACTGTCCAACGGCTCCTTCCCGTG
TTGTGTCAAGCCCACGGTTTGACGCCTGCACAAGTGGTCGCCATCGCCAACAACAACGGCGGTAAGCAGG
CGCTGGAAACAGTACAGCGCCTGCTGCCTGTACTGTGCCAGGATCATGGACTGACCCCAGACCAGGTAGT
CGCAATCGCGTCACATGACGGGGGAAAGCAAGCCCTGGAAACCGTGCAAAGGTTGTTGCCGGTCCTTTGT
CAAGACCACGGCCTTACACCGGAGCAAGTCGTGGCCATTGCAAGCAACATCGGTGGCAAACAGGCTCTTG
AGACGGTTCAGAGACTTCTCCCAGTTCTCTGTCAAGCCCACGGGCTGACTCCCGATCAAGTTGTAGCGAT
TGCGTCGCATGACGGAGGGAAACAAGCATTGGAGACTGTCCAACGGCTCCTTCCCGTGTTGTGTCAAGCC
CACGGTTTGACGCCTGCACAAGTGGTCGCCATCGCCAGCCATGATGGCGGTAAGCAGGCGCTGGAAACAG
TACAGCGCCTGCTGCCTGTACTGTGCCAGGATCATGGACTGACCCCAGACCAGGTAGTCGCAATCGCGTC
GAACATTGGGGGAAAGCAAGCCCTGGAAACCGTGCAAAGGTTGTTGCCGGTCCTTTGTCAAGACCACGGC
CTTACACCGGAGCAAGTCGTGGCCATTGCAAGCAATGGGGGTGGCAAACAGGCTCTTGAGACGGTTCAGA
GACTTCTCCCAGTTCTCTGTCAAGCCCACGGGCTGACTCCCGATCAAGTTGTAGCGATTGCGAATAACAA
TGGAGGGAAACAAGCATTGGAGACTGTCCAACGGCTCCTTCCCGTGTTGTGTCAAGCCCACGGTTTGACG
CCTGCACAAGTGGTCGCCATCGCCTCCAATATTGGCGGTAAGCAGGCGCTGGAAACAGTACAGCGCCTGC
TGCCTGTACTGTGCCAGGATCATGGACTGA
