>Addgene plasmid #36669 | TAL2206 | addgene partial sequence | sequence record 47176 | CMV-F
ACTAGAGAACCCACTGCTTACTGGCTTATCGAAATTAATACGACTCACTATAGGGAGACCCAAGCTGGCT
AGCACCATGGACTACAAAGACCATGACGGTGATTATAAAGATCATGACATCGATTACAAGGATGACGATG
ACAAGATGGCCCCCAAGAAGAAGAGGAAGGTGGGCATTCACCGCGGGGTACCTATGGTGGACTTGAGGAC
ACTCGGTTATTCGCAACAGCAACAGGAGAAAATCAAGCCTAAGGTCAGGAGCACCGTCGCGCAACACCAC
GAGGCGCTTGTGGGGCATGGCTTCACTCATGCGCATATTGTCGCGCTTTCACAGCACCCTGCGGCGCTTG
GGACGGTGGCTGTCAAATACCAAGATATGATTGCGGCCCTGCCCGAAGCCACGCACGAGGCAATTGTAGG
GGTCGGTAAACAGTGGTCGGGAGCGCGAGCACTTGAGGCGCTGCTGACTGTGGCGGGTGAGCTTAGGGGG
CCTCCGCTCCAGCTCGACACCGGGCAGCTGCTGAAGATCGCGAAGAGAGGGGGAGTAACAGCGGTAGAGG
CAGTGCACGCCTGGCGCAATGCGCTCACCGGGGCCCCCTTGAACCTGACCCCAGACCAGGTAGTCGCAAT
CGCGTCACATGACGGGGGAAAGCAAGCCCTGGAAACCGTGCA
