[The description below was written by a language model from this plasmid's Addgene catalogue record.]
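Description:
TAL2206 is a mammalian expression plasmid encoding the left monomer of a TALEN pair directed against the human FLCN (folliculin) gene. It is built on the JDS70 backbone, a TALEN expression vector of about 6.4 kb, into which a roughly 1.6 kb array of TAL effector repeats was inserted through BsmBI sites that were destroyed during cloning. The repeat array was generated with the FLASH assembly method, developed for high-throughput TALEN construction. The plasmid is maintained in E. coli at high copy number under ampicillin selection; the record does not name the bacterial origin of replication, and no feature table is available to confirm individual elements.

The backbone supplies the parts that flank the custom repeat array: an N-terminal 3X FLAG epitope tag for detection and a C-terminal wild-type FokI nuclease domain. A CMV promoter drives expression of the full fusion protein in mammalian cells, and the vector type also indicates a T7 promoter that allows in vitro transcription of TALEN mRNA. The listed BGH reverse sequencing primer suggests a BGH polyadenylation region downstream of the coding sequence.

Because FokI cleaves only as a dimer, this left-hand TALEN is meant to be co-delivered with a matching right-hand partner that binds the opposite strand nearby, so that the two nuclease domains meet across a spacer and introduce a double-strand break. Repair of that break can be exploited for targeted mutagenesis or editing of the endogenous FLCN locus in human cells. The Entrez annotation in the record uses mouse-style gene aliases even though the insert species is listed as human.
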