Addgene plasmid #36669: TAL2206
Depositing lab: Keith Joung. Depositing organization: Massachusetts General Hospital. Publication: FLASH assembly of TALENs for high-throughput genome editing. Reyon D, Tsai SQ, Khayter C, Foden JA, Sander JD, Joung JK. Nat Biotechnol. 2012 Apr 8. doi: 10.1038/nbt.2170. PubMed 22484455.
Backbone
  Vector backbone: JDS70
  Backbone manufacturer: Joung lab (Addgene Plasmid # 32285)
  Backbone size w/o insert (bp): 6447
  Vector type: Mammalian, T7 for in vitro mRNA synthesis
Growth in bacteria
  Bacterial resistance: Ampicillin, 100 μg/mL
  Growth temperature: 37°C
  Growth strain: XL1 Blue
  Copy number: High Copy
Gene/Insert
  Gene/Insert name: FLCN-TALEN_Left (alt name: FLCN)
  Species: H. sapiens (human)
  Insert size (bp): 1640
  Entrez Gene: Flcn (a.k.a. B430214A04Rik, Bhd, FLCL)
  Promoter: CMV
  Tag / fusion protein: 3X Flag (N terminal on backbone); WT FOKI (C terminal on backbone)
  Cloning method: Restriction Enzyme; 5′ cloning site BsmBI (destroyed during cloning); 3′ cloning site BsmBI (destroyed during cloning)
  Sequencing primers: 5′ CMV-F; 3′ BGH-rev
Terms and licenses: Academic/Nonprofit Terms; Industry Terms: Not Available to Industry
Depositor comments: Target binding site: TCTCCAAGGCACCATGAA It is strongly recommended that users perform a diagnostic digest to verify this plasmid prior to use. For example, a double digest of the plasmid with BamHI and KpnI should result in two bands at 2.2kb and 5.9kb.
How to cite: TAL2206 was a gift from Keith Joung (Addgene plasmid # 36669 ; http://n2t.net/addgene:36669 ; RRID:Addgene_36669)
